Addgene plasmid #240129: NPM1c-TurboID-MSCV-IRES-GFP
Purpose: Expresses mutant NPM1c-TurboID fusion in mammalian cells
Depositing lab: Timothy Ley. Depositing organization: Washington University in Saint Louis. Publication: Overexpression of the signaling-coordinator GAB2 can play an important role in Acute Myeloid Leukemia progression. Kramer MH, Richardson SN, Li Y, Yin T, Helton NM, George DR, Cai M, Ramakrishnan SM, Katerndahl CD, Miller CA, Ley TJ. J Clin Invest. 2025 Aug 7:e195929. doi: 10.1172/JCI195929. PubMed 40773291.
Backbone
  Vector backbone: MSCV
  Backbone size w/o insert (bp): 6437
  Total vector size (bp): 8361
  Vector type: Mammalian Expression, Retroviral
Growth in bacteria
  Bacterial resistance: Ampicillin, 100 μg/mL
  Growth temperature: 37°C
  Growth strain: NEB Stable
  Copy number: High Copy
Gene/Insert
  Gene/Insert name: NPM1c (alt name: NPMc)
  Species: H. sapiens (human)
  Insert size (bp): 894
  Mutation: C-terminal frameshift mutation as seen in Acute Myeloid Leukemia
  Entrez Gene: NPM1 (a.k.a. B23, NPM)
  Tag / fusion protein: TurboID (C terminal on insert); IRES-GFP (C terminal on insert)
Terms and licenses: Academic/Nonprofit Terms; Industry Terms: Not Available to Industry
How to cite: NPM1c-TurboID-MSCV-IRES-GFP was a gift from Timothy Ley (Addgene plasmid # 240129 ; http://n2t.net/addgene:240129 ; RRID:Addgene_240129)
