[The description below was written by a language model from this plasmid's Addgene catalogue record and pLannotate feature annotations shown in this document.]
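Description:
NPM1c-TurboID-MSCV-IRES-GFP is an 8.4 kb gammaretroviral expression plasmid built on the MSCV (murine stem cell virus) backbone, designed to deliver a proximity-labelling version of the leukaemia-associated NPM1 mutant into mammalian cells. In bacteria it replicates from a high-copy ColE1/pUC-type origin and is selected with ampicillin through the β-lactamase gene. The short rop, bom, lacZα, TcR, lacI and lac promoter/operator annotations are remnants of earlier cloning vectors rather than functional parts.

The retroviral cassette is bounded by 5' and 3' long terminal repeats from murine embryonic stem cell virus. The 5' LTR supplies the promoter activity, and no separate internal promoter is annotated. Downstream of it lie the MESV Ψ packaging signal and a truncated, start-codon-less gag segment, which together support encapsidation of the genomic RNA when gag, pol and env are supplied in trans by a packaging system. The payload is human NPM1c, which carries the C-terminal frameshift mutation seen in acute myeloid leukaemia. It is fused at its C terminus to TurboID, an engineered E. coli biotin ligase with improved catalytic efficiency that biotinylates nearby proteins. An EMCV IRES follows the fusion and drives translation of EGFP from the same transcript, so GFP is a separate co-expressed marker rather than a true fusion and reports which cells are transduced.

The construct is suited to stable transduction of mammalian cells, with sorting or tracking by GFP fluorescence. TurboID fusions are generally used to biotinylate neighbouring proteins so they can be captured and identified, here presumably those near mutant NPM1c. The record itself states only expression of the fusion in mammalian cells, in connection with a study of acute myeloid leukaemia progression.
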