Features (pLannotate 1.2.2; 21 found; start..end, strand, type, name):
    213..1073    -  CDS            AmpR: β-lactamase; bla; confers resistance to ampicillin, carbenicillin, and related antibiotics
   1074..1178    -  promoter       AmpR promoter: bla
   1273..1308    +  CDS            rop (fragment): Rop protein, which maintains plasmids at low copy number; rop
   1410..1509    +  misc_feature   bom (fragment): basis of mobility region from pBR322
   1515..1664    -  CDS            lacZα (fragment): LacZα fragment of β-galactosidase; lacZ fragment
   1664..1865    -  CDS            TcR (fragment): tetracycline efflux protein; tet; confers resistance to tetracycline
   1866..1964    +  CDS            env (fragment): murine leukemia virus gPr80 envelope polyprotein precursor; env; proteolytically cleaved into gp70SU and p15TM subunits
   2006..2522    +  LTR            5' LTR: 5' long terminal repeat from murine embryonic stem cell virus
   2586..2927    +  misc_feature   MESV Ψ: packaging signal of murine embryonic stem cell virus
   2994..3410    +  CDS            gag (truncated): truncated Moloney murine leukemia virus (MMLV) gag gene lacking the start codon
   3447..4307    +  CDS            NPM1: NPM_HUMAN - Also known as NPM. Experimental evidence at protein level: Swiss-Prot protein existence level 1. Involved in diverse cellular processes such as ribosome biogenesis, centrosome duplication, protein chaperoning, histone assembly, cell proliferation, and regulation of tumor suppressors p53/TP53 and ARF. Binds ribosome presumably to drive ribosome nuclear export. Associated with nucleolar ribonucleoprotein structures and bind single-stranded nucleic acids. Acts as a chaperonin for the core histones H3, H2B and H4. Stimulates APEX1 endonuclease activity on apurinic/apyrimidinic (AP) dou
   4392..5351    +  CDS            TurboID: mutant of the E. coli biotin ligase BioID engineered for improved catalytic efficiency (Branon et al., 2018)
   5464..5926    +  misc_feature   IRES: internal ribosome entry site (IRES) of the encephalomyocarditis virus (EMCV)
   5940..6659    +  CDS            EGFP: the original enhanced GFP (Yang et al., 1996) mammalian codon-optimized
   6676..6702    +  misc_feature   MCS (fragment): pBluescript multiple cloning site
   6761..7275    +  LTR            3' LTR: 3' long terminal repeat from murine embryonic stem cell virus
   7437..7453    -  protein_bind   lac operator: The lac repressor binds to the lac operator to inhibit transcription in E. coli. This inhibition can be relieved by adding lactose or isopropyl-β-D-thiogalactopyranoside (IPTG). lac repressor encoded by lacI
   7461..7491    -  promoter       lac promoter: promoter for the E. coli lac operon
   7506..7527    -  protein_bind   CAP binding site: CAP binding activates transcription in the presence of cAMP. E. coli catabolite activator protein
   7540..7632    -  CDS            lacI (fragment): lac repressor; lacI; The lac repressor binds to the lac operator to inhibit transcription in E. coli. This inhibition can be relieved by adding lactose or isopropyl-β-D-thiogalactopyranoside (IPTG).
   7815..42      -  rep_origin     ori (across the origin): high-copy-number ColE1/pMB1/pBR322/pUC origin of replication
>Addgene plasmid #240129 | NPM1c-TurboID-MSCV-IRES-GFP | addgene full sequence | sequence record 482290 | Addgene NGS Result
GTTTGCAAGCAGCAGATTACGCGCAGAAAAAAAGGATCTCAAGAAGATCCTTTGATCTTTTCTACGGGGT
CTGACGCTCAGTGGAACGAAAACTCACGTTAAGGGATTTTGGTCATGAGATTATCAAAAAGGATCTTCAC
CTAGATCCTTTTAAATTAAAAATGAAGTTTTAAATCAATCTAAAGTATATATGAGTAAACTTGGTCTGAC
AGTTACCAATGCTTAATCAGTGAGGCACCTATCTCAGCGATCTGTCTATTTCGTTCATCCATAGTTGCCT
GACTCCCCGTCGTGTAGATAACTACGATACGGGAGGGCTTACCATCTGGCCCCAGTGCTGCAATGATACC
GCGAGACCCACGCTCACCGGCTCCAGATTTATCAGCAATAAACCAGCCAGCCGGAAGGGCCGAGCGCAGA
AGTGGTCCTGCAACTTTATCCGCCTCCATCCAGTCTATTAATTGTTGCCGGGAAGCTAGAGTAAGTAGTT
CGCCAGTTAATAGTTTGCGCAACGTTGTTGCCATTGCTACAGGCATCGTGGTGTCACGCTCGTCGTTTGG
TATGGCTTCATTCAGCTCCGGTTCCCAACGATCAAGGCGAGTTACATGATCCCCCATGTTGTGCAAAAAA
GCGGTTAGCTCCTTCGGTCCTCCGATCGTTGTCAGAAGTAAGTTGGCCGCAGTGTTATCACTCATGGTTA
TGGCAGCACTGCATAATTCTCTTACTGTCATGCCATCCGTAAGATGCTTTTCTGTGACTGGTGAGTACTC
AACCAAGTCATTCTGAGAATAGTGTATGCGGCGACCGAGTTGCTCTTGCCCGGCGTCAATACGGGATAAT
ACCGCGCCACATAGCAGAACTTTAAAAGTGCTCATCATTGGAAAACGTTCTTCGGGGCGAAAACTCTCAA
GGATCTTACCGCTGTTGAGATCCAGTTCGATGTAACCCACTCGTGCACCCAACTGATCTTCAGCATCTTT
TACTTTCACCAGCGTTTCTGGGTGAGCAAAAACAGGAAGGCAAAATGCCGCAAAAAAGGGAATAAGGGCG
ACACGGAAATGTTGAATACTCATACTCTTCCTTTTTCAATATTATTGAAGCATTTATCAGGGTTATTGTC
TCATGAGCGGATACATATTTGAATGTATTTAGAAAAATAAACAAATAGGGGTTCCGCGCACATTTCCCCG
AAAAGTGCCACCTGACGTCTAAGAAACCATTATTATCATGACATTAACCTATAAAAATAGGCGTATCACG
AGGCCCTTTCGTCTCGCGCGTTTCGGTGATGACGGTGAAAACCTCTGACACATGCAGCTCCCGGAGACGG
TCACAGCTTGTCTGTAAGCGGATGCCGGGAGCAGACAAGCCCGTCAGGGCGCGTCAGCGGGTGTTGGCGG
GTGTCGGGGCTGGCTTAACTATGCGGCATCAGAGCAGATTGTACTGAGAGTGCACCATATGCGGTGTGAA
ATACCGCACAGATGCGTAAGGAGAAAATACCGCATCAGGCGCCATTCGCCATTCAGGCTGCGCAACTGTT
GGGAAGGGCGATCGGTGCGGGCCTCTTCGCTATTACGCCAGCTGGCGAAAGGGGGATGTGCTGCAAGGCG
ATTAAGTTGGGTAACGCCAGGGTTTTCCCAGTCACGACGTTGTAAAACGACGGCGCAAGGAATGGTGCAT
GCAAGGAGATGGCGCCCAACAGTCCCCCGGCCACGGGGCCTGCCACCATACCCACGCCGAAACAAGCGCT
CATGAGCCCGAAGTGGCGAGCCCGATCTTCCCCATCGGTGATGTCGGCGATATAGGCGCCAGCAACCGCA
CCTGTGGCGCCGGTGATGCCGGCCACGATGCGTCCGGCGTAGAGGCGATTAGTCCAATTTGTTAAAGACA
GGATATCAGTGGTCCAGGCTCTAGTTTTGACTCAACAATATCACCAGCTGAAGCCTATAGAGTACGAGCC
ATAGATAAAATAAAAGATTTTATTTAGTCTCCAGAAAAAGGGGGGAATGAAAGACCCCACCTGTAGGTTT
GGCAAGCTAGCTTAAGTAACGCCATTTTGCAAGGCATGGAAAATACATAACTGAGAATAGAGAAGTTCAG
ATCAAGGTTAGGAACAGAGAGACAGCAGAATATGGGCCAAACAGGATATCTGTGGTAAGCAGTTCCTGCC
CCGGCTCAGGGCCAAGAACAGATGGTCCCCAGATGCGGTCCCGCCCTCAGCAGTTTCTAGAGAACCATCA
GATGTTTCCAGGGTGCCCCAAGGACCTGAAATGACCCTGTGCCTTATTTGAACTAACCAATCAGTTCGCT
TCTCGCTTCTGTTCGCGCGCTTCTGCTCCCCGAGCTCAATAAAAGAGCCCACAACCCCTCACTCGGCGCG
CCAGTCCTCCGATAGACTGCGTCGCCCGGGTACCCGTATTCCCAATAAAGCCTCTTGCTGTTTGCATCCG
AATCGTGGACTCGCTGATCCTTGGGAGGGTCTCCTCAGATTGATTGACTGCCCACCTCGGGGGTCTTTCA
TTTGGAGGTTCCACCGAGATTTGGAGACCCCTGCCCAGGGACCACCGACCCCCCCGCCGGGAGGTAAGCT
GGCCAGCGGTCGTTTCGTGTCTGTCTCTGTCTTTGTGCGTGTTTGTGCCGGCATCTAATGTTTGCGCCTG
CGTCTGTACTAGTTAGCTAACTAGCTCTGTATCTGGCGGACCCGTGGTGGAACTGACGAGTTCTGAACAC
CCGGCCGCAACCCTGGGAGACGTCCCAGGGACTTTGGGGGCCGTTTTTGTGGCCCGACCTGAGGAAGGGA
GTCGATGTGGAATCCGACCCCGTCAGGATATGTGGTTCTGGTAGGAGACGAGAACCTAAAACAGTTCCCG
CCTCCGTCTGAATTTTTGCTTTCGGTTTGGAACCGAAGCCGCGCGTCTTGTCTGCTGCAGCGCTGCAGCA
TCGTTCTGTGTTGTCTCTGTCTGACTGTGTTTCTGTATTTGTCTGAAAATTAGGGCCAGACTGTTACCAC
TCCCTTAAGTTTGACCTTAGGTCACTGGAAAGATGTCGAGCGGATCGCTCACAACCAGTCGGTAGATGTC
AAGAAGAGACGTTGGGTTACCTTCTGCTCTGCAGAATGGCCAACCTTTAACGTCGGATGGCCGCGAGACG
GCACCTTTAACCGAGACCTCATCACCCAGGTTAAGATCAAGGTCTTTTCACCTGGCCCGCATGGACACCC
AGACCAGGTCCCCTACATCGTGACCTGGGAAGCCTTGGCTTTTGACCCCCCTCCCTGGGTCAAGCCCTTT
GTACACCCTAAGCCTCCGCCTCCTCTTCCTCCATCCGCCCCGTCTCTCCCCCTTGAACCTCCTCGTTCGA
CCCCGCCTCGATCCTCCCTTTATCCAGCCCTCACTCCTTCTCTAGGCGCCGGAATTAGATCTCTCGAGGT
TAACGAATTCGCCACCATGGAAGATTCGATGGACATGGACATGAGCCCCCTGAGGCCCCAGAACTATCTT
TTCGGTTGTGAACTAAAGGCCGACAAAGATTATCACTTTAAGGTGGATAATGATGAAAATGAGCACCAGT
TATCTTTAAGAACGGTCAGTTTAGGGGCTGGTGCAAAGGATGAGTTGCACATTGTTGAAGCAGAGGCAAT
GAATTACGAAGGCAGTCCAATTAAAGTAACACTGGCAACTTTGAAAATGTCTGTACAGCCAACGGTTTCC
CTTGGGGGCTTTGAAATAACACCACCAGTGGTCTTAAGGTTGAAGTGTGGTTCAGGGCCAGTGCATATTA
GTGGACAGCACTTAGTAGCTGTGGAGGAAGATGCAGAGTCAGAAGATGAAGAGGAGGAGGATGTGAAACT
CTTAAGTATATCTGGAAAGCGGTCTGCCCCTGGAGGTGGTAGCAAGGTTCCACAGAAAAAAGTAAAACTT
GCTGCTGATGAAGATGATGACGATGATGATGAAGAGGATGATGATGAAGATGATGATGATGATGATTTTG
ATGATGAGGAAGCTGAAGAAAAAGCGCCAGTGAAGAAATCTATACGAGATACTCCAGCCAAAAATGCACA
AAAGTCAAATCAGAATGGAAAAGACTCAAAACCATCATCAACACCAAGATCAAAAGGACAAGAATCCTTC
AAGAAACAGGAAAAAACTCCTAAAACACCAAAAGGACCTAGTTCTGTAGAAGACATTAAAGCAAAAATGC
AAGCAAGTATAGAAAAAGGTGGTTCTCTTCCCAAAGTGGAAGCCAAATTCATCAATTATGTGAAGAATTG
CTTCCGGATGACTGACCAAGAGGCTATTCAAGATCTCTGTCTGGCAGTGGAGGAAGTCTCTTTAAGAAAA
GGATCCGGTGGAGGTGGTTCTGGCGGAGGCGGCTCTGGAGGAGGAGGAAGTATGAAAGACAATACTGTGC
CTCTGAAGCTGATCGCTCTCCTGGCTAATGGCGAGTTCCATAGTGGCGAACAGCTGGGAGAAACCCTGGG
CATGTCCAGGGCCGCTATCAACAAGCACATTCAGACTCTGCGCGACTGGGGCGTGGACGTGTTCACCGTG
CCCGGAAAGGGCTACTCTCTGCCCGAGCCTATCCCGCTGCTGAACGCTAAACAGATTCTGGGACAGCTGG
ACGGCGGGAGCGTGGCAGTCCTGCCTGTGGTCGACTCCACCAATCAGTACCTGCTGGATCGAATCGGCGA
GCTGAAGAGTGGGGATGCTTGCATTGCAGAATATCAGCAGGCAGGGAGAGGAAGCAGAGGGAGGAAATGG
TTCTCTCCTTTTGGAGCTAACCTGTACCTGAGTATGTTTTGGCGCCTGAAGCGGGGACCAGCAGCAATCG
GCCTGGGCCCGGTCATCGGAATTGTCATGGCAGAAGCGCTGCGAAAGCTGGGAGCAGACAAGGTGCGAGT
CAAATGGCCCAATGACCTGTATCTGCAGGATAGAAAGCTGGCAGGCATCCTGGTGGAGCTGGCCGGAATA
ACAGGCGATGCTGCACAGATCGTCATTGGCGCCGGGATTAACGTGGCTATGAGGCGCGTGGAGGAAAGCG
TGGTCAATCAGGGCTGGATCACACTGCAGGAAGCAGGGATTAACCTGGACAGGAATACTCTGGCCGCTAC
GCTGATCCGAGAGCTGCGGGCAGCCCTGGAACTGTTCGAGCAGGAAGGCCTGGCTCCATATCTGCCACGG
TGGGAGAAGCTGGATAACTTCATCAATAGACCCGTGAAGCTGATCATTGGGGACAAAGAGATTTTCGGGA
TTAGCCGGGGGATTGATAAACAGGGAGCCCTGCTGCTGGAACAGGACGGAGTTATCAAACCCTGGATGGG
CGGAGAAATCAGTCTGCGGTCTGCCGAAAAGTAGCAATTCCGCCCCCCCCCCCTAACGTTACTGGCCGAA
GCCGCTTGGAATAAGGCCGGTGTGCGTTTGTCTATATGTTATTTTCCACCATATTGCCGTCTTTTGGCAA
TGTGAGGGCCCGGAAACCTGGCCCTGTCTTCTTGACGAGCATTCCTAGGGGTCTTTCCCCTCTCGCCAAA
GGAATGCAAGGTCTGTTGAATGTCGTGAAGGAAGCAGTTCCTCTGGAAGCTTCTTGAAGACAAACAACGT
CTGTAGCGACCCTTTGCAGGCAGCGGAACCCCCCACCTGGCGACAGGTGCCTCTGCGGCCAAAAGCCACG
TGTATAAGATACACCTGCAAAGGCGGCACAACCCCAGTGCCACGTTGTGAGTTGGATAGTTGTGGAAAGA
GTCAAATGGCTCTCCTCAAGCGTATTCAACAAGGGGCTGAAGGATGCCCAGAAGGTACCCCATTGTATGG
GATCTGATCTGGGGCCTCGGTGCACATGCTTTACATGTGTTTAGTCGAGGTTAAAAAAACGTCTAGGCCC
CCCGAACCACGGGGACGTGGTTTTCCTTTGAAAAACACGATGATAATATGGCCACAACCATGGTGAGCAA
GGGCGAGGAGCTGTTCACCGGGGTGGTGCCCATCCTGGTCGAGCTGGACGGCGACGTAAACGGCCACAAG
TTCAGCGTGTCTGGCGAGGGCGAGGGCGATGCCACCTACGGCAAGCTGACCCTGAAGTTCATCTGCACCA
CCGGCAAGCTGCCCGTGCCCTGGCCCACCCTCGTGACCACCCTGACCTACGGCGTGCAGTGCTTCAGCCG
CTACCCCGACCACATGAAGCAGCACGACTTCTTCAAGTCCGCCATGCCCGAAGGCTACGTCCAGGAGCGC
ACCATCTTCTTCAAGGACGACGGCAACTACAAGACCCGCGCCGAGGTGAAGTTCGAGGGCGACACCCTGG
TGAACCGCATCGAGCTGAAGGGCATCGACTTCAAGGAGGACGGCAACATCCTGGGGCACAAGCTGGAGTA
CAACTACAACAGCCACAACGTCTATATCATGGCCGACAAGCAGAAGAACGGCATCAAGGCGAACTTCAAG
ATCCGCCACAACATCGAGGACGGCAGCGTGCAGCTCGCCGACCACTACCAGCAGAACACCCCCATCGGCG
ACGGCCCCGTGCTGCTGCCCGACAACCACTACCTGAGCACCCAGTCCGCCCTGAGCAAAGACCCCAACGA
GAAGCGCGATCACATGGTCCTGCTGGAGTTCGTGACCGCCGCCGGGATCACTCTCGGCATGGACGAGCTG
TACAAGTAATGAATTAATTAAGAATTATCAAGCTTATCGATACCGTCGACCTGCAGCCAAGCTTATCGAT
AAAATAAAAGATTTTATTTAGTCTCCAGAAAAAGGGGGGAATGAAAGACCCCACCTGTAGGTTTGGCAAG
CTAGCTTAAGTAACGCCATTTTGCAAGGCATGGAAAATACATAACTGAGAATAGAGAAGTTCAGATCAAG
GTTAGGAACAGAGAGACAGCAGAATATGGGCCAAACAGGATATCTGTGGTAAGCAGTTCCTGCCCCGGCT
CAGGGCCAAGAACAGATGGTCCCCAGATGCGGTCCCGCCCTCAGCAGTTTCTAGAGAACCATCAGATGTT
TCCAGGGTGCCCCAAGGACCTGAAATGACCCTGTGCCTTATTTGAACTAACCAATCAGTTCGCTTCTCGC
TTCTGTTCGCGCGCTTCTGCTCCCCGAGCTCAATAAAAGAGCCCACAACCCCTCACTCGGCGCGCCAGTC
CTCCGATAGACTGCGTCGCCCGGGTACCCGTGTATCCAATAAACCCTCTTGCAGTTGCATCCGACTTGTG
GTCTCGCTGTTCCTTGGGAGGGTCTCCTCTGAGTGATTGACTACCCGTCAGCGGGGGTCTTTCATGGGTA
ACAGTTTCTTGAAGTTGGAGAACAACATTCTGAGGGTAGGAGTCGAATATTAAGTAATCCTGACTCAATT
AGCCACTGTTTTGAATCCACATACTCCAATACTCCTGAAATAGTTCATTATGGACAGCGCAGAAAGAGCT
GGGGAGAATTGTGAAATTGTTATCCGCTCACAATTCCACACAACATACGAGCCGGAAGCATAAAGTGTAA
AGCCTGGGGTGCCTAATGAGTGAGCTAACTCACATTAATTGCGTTGCGCTCACTGCCCGCTTTCCAGTCG
GGAAACCTGTCGTGCCAGCTGCATTAATGAATCGGCCAACGCGCGGGGAGAGGCGGTTTGCGTATTGGGC
GCTCTTCCGCTTCCTCGCTCACTGACTCGCTGCGCTCGGTCGTTCGGCTGCGGCGAGCGGTATCAGCTCA
CTCAAAGGCGGTAATACGGTTATCCACAGAATCAGGGGATAACGCAGGAAAGAACATGTGAGCAAAAGGC
CAGCAAAAGGCCAGGAACCGTAAAAAGGCCGCGTTGCTGGCGTTTTTCCATAGGCTCCGCCCCCCTGACG
AGCATCACAAAAATCGACGCTCAAGTCAGAGGTGGCGAAACCCGACAGGACTATAAAGATACCAGGCGTT
TCCCCCTGGAAGCTCCCTCGTGCGCTCTCCTGTTCCGACCCTGCCGCTTACCGGATACCTGTCCGCCTTT
CTCCCTTCGGGAAGCGTGGCGCTTTCTCATAGCTCACGCTGTAGGTATCTCAGTTCGGTGTAGGTCGTTC
GCTCCAAGCTGGGCTGTGTGCACGAACCCCCCGTTCAGCCCGACCGCTGCGCCTTATCCGGTAACTATCG
TCTTGAGTCCAACCCGGTAAGACACGACTTATCGCCACTGGCAGCAGCCACTGGTAACAGGATTAGCAGA
GCGAGGTATGTAGGCGGTGCTACAGAGTTCTTGAAGTGGTGGCCTAACTACGGCTACACTAGAAGAACAG
TATTTGGTATCTGCGCTCTGCTGAAGCCAGTTACCTTCGGAAAAAGAGTTGGTAGCTCTTGATCCGGCAA
ACAAACCACCGCTGGTAGCGGTGGTTTTTTT
